>Addgene plasmid #229744 | pPB-EF1A-HALO-hLRRK2 (LIR1+2 mutant WEVL -> AEVA / WTFI -> ATFA) | addgene full sequence | sequence record 462110 | Addgene NGS Result
TTAACCCTAGAAAGATAGTCTGCGTAAAATTGACGCATGCATTCTTGAAATATTGCTCTCTCTTTCTAAA
TAGCGCGAATCCGTCGCTGTGCATTTAGGACATCTCAGTCGCCGCTTGGAGCTCCCGTGAGGCGTGCTTG
TCAATGCGGTAAGTGTCACTGATTTTGAACTATAACGACCGCGTGAGTCAAAATGACGCATGATTATCTT
TTACGTGACTTTTAAGATTTAACTCATACGATAATTATATTGTTATTTCATGTTCTACTTACGTGATAAC
TTATTATATATATATTTTCTTGTTATAGATATCATCAACTTTGTATAGAAAAGTTGGGCTCCGGTGCCCG
TCAGTGGGCAGAGCGCACATCGCCCACAGTCCCCGAGAAGTTGGGGGGAGGGGTCGGCAATTGAACCGGT
GCCTAGAGAAGGTGGCGCGGGGTAAACTGGGAAAGTGATGTCGTGTACTGGCTCCGCCTTTTTCCCGAGG
GTGGGGGAGAACCGTATATAAGTGCAGTAGTCGCCGTGAACGTTCTTTTTCGCAACGGGTTTGCCGCCAG
AACACAGGTAAGTGCCGTGTGTGGTTCCCGCGGGCCTGGCCTCTTTACGGGTTATGGCCCTTGCGTGCCT
TGAATTACTTCCACCTGGCTGCAGTACGTGATTCTTGATCCCGAGCTTCGGGTTGGAAGTGGGTGGGAGA
GTTCGAGGCCTTGCGCTTAAGGAGCCCCTTCGCCTCGTGCTTGAGTTGAGGCCTGGCCTGGGCGCTGGGG
CCGCCGCGTGCGAATCTGGTGGCACCTTCGCGCCTGTCTCGCTGCTTTCGATAAGTCTCTAGCCATTTAA
AATTTTTGATGACCTGCTGCGACGCTTTTTTTCTGGCAAGATAGTCTTGTAAATGCGGGCCAAGATCTGC
ACACTGGTATTTCGGTTTTTGGGGCCGCGGGCGGCGACGGGGCCCGTGCGTCCCAGCGCACATGTTCGGC
GAGGCGGGGCCTGCGAGCGCGGCCACCGAGAATCGGACGGGGGTAGTCTCAAGCTGGCCGGCCTGCTCTG
GTGCCTGGTCTCGCGCCGCCGTGTATCGCCCCGCCCTGGGCGGCAAGGCTGGCCCGGTCGGCACCAGTTG
CGTGAGCGGAAAGATGGCCGCTTCCCGGCCCTGCTGCAGGGAGCTCAAAATGGAGGACGCGGCGCTCGGG
AGAGCGGGCGGGTGAGTCACCCACACAAAGGAAAAGGGCCTTTCCGTCCTCAGCCGTCGCTTCATGTGAC
TCCACGGAGTACCGGGCGCCGTCCAGGCACCTCGATTAGTTCTCGAGCTTTTGGAGTACGTCGTCTTTAG
GTTGGGGGGAGGGGTTTTATGCGATGGAGTTTCCCCACACTGAGTGGGTGGAGACTGAAGTTAGGCCAGC
TTGGCACTTGATGTAATTCTCCTTGGAATTTGCCCTTTTTGAGTTTGGATCTTGGTTCATTCTCAAGCCT
CAGACAGTGGTTCAAAGTTTTTTTCTTCCATTTCAGGTGTCGTGACAAGTTTGTACAAAAAAGCAGGCTG
CCACCATGGAAATCGGTACTGGCTTTCCATTCGACCCCCATTATGTGGAAGTCCTGGGCGAGCGCATGCA
CTACGTCGATGTTGGTCCGCGCGATGGCACCCCTGTGCTGTTCCTGCACGGTAACCCGACCTCCTCCTAC
GTGTGGCGCAACATCATCCCGCATGTTGCACCGACCCATCGCTGCATTGCTCCAGACCTGATCGGTATGG
GCAAATCCGACAAACCAGACCTGGGTTATTTCTTCGACGACCACGTCCGCTTCATGGATGCCTTCATCGA
AGCCCTGGGTCTGGAAGAGGTCGTCCTGGTCATTCACGACTGGGGCTCCGCTCTGGGTTTCCACTGGGCC
AAGCGCAATCCAGAGCGCGTCAAAGGTATTGCATTTATGGAGTTCATCCGCCCTATCCCGACCTGGGACG
AATGGCCAGAATTTGCCCGCGAGACCTTCCAGGCCTTCCGCACCACCGACGTCGGCCGCAAGCTGATCAT
CGATCAGAACGTTTTTATCGAGGGTACGCTGCCGATGGGTGTCGTCCGCCCGCTGACTGAAGTCGAGATG
GACCATTACCGCGAGCCGTTCCTGAATCCTGTTGACCGCGAGCCACTGTGGCGCTTCCCAAACGAGCTGC
CAATCGCCGGTGAGCCAGCGAACATCGTCGCGCTGGTCGAAGAATACATGGACTGGCTGCACCAGTCCCC
TGTCCCGAAGCTGCTGTTCTGGGGCACCCCAGGCGTTCTGATCCCACCGGCCGAAGCCGCTCGCCTGGCC
AAAAGCCTGCCTAACTGCAAGGCTGTGGACATCGGCCCGGGTCTGAATCTGCTGCAAGAAGACAACCCGG
ACCTGATCGGCAGCGAGATCGCGCGCTGGCTGTCCACGCTCGAGATTTCCGGCTCTGGTGGCGGAGGCTC
GGGCGGAGGTGGGTCGGGTGGCGGCGGATCAATGGCTAGTGGCAGCTGTCAGGGGTGCGAAGAGGACGAG
GAAACTCTGAAGAAGTTGATAGTCAGGCTGAACAATGTCCAGGAAGGAAAACAGATAGAAACGCTGGTCC
AAATCCTGGAGGATCTGCTGGTGTTCACGTACTCCGAGCGCGCCTCCAAGTTATTTCAAGGCAAAAATAT
CCATGTGCCTCTGTTGATCGTCTTGGACTCCTATATGAGAGTCGCGAGTGTGCAGCAGGTGGGTTGGTCA
CTTCTGTGCAAATTAATAGAAGTCTGTCCAGGTACAATGCAAAGCTTAATGGGACCCCAGGATGTTGGAA
ATGATGCGGAAGTCGCTGGTGTTCACCAATTGATTCTTAAAATGCTAACAGTTCATAATGCCAGTGTAAA
CTTGTCAGTGATTGGACTGAAGACCTTAGATCTCCTCCTAACTTCAGGTAAAATCACCTTGCTGATATTG
GATGAAGAAAGTGATATTTTCATGTTAATTTTTGATGCCATGCACTCATTTCCAGCCAATGATGAAGTCC
AGAAACTTGGATGCAAAGCTTTACATGTGCTGTTTGAGAGAGTCTCAGAGGAGCAACTGACTGAATTTGT
TGAGAACAAAGATTATATGATATTGTTAAGTGCGTTAACAAATTTTAAAGATGAAGAGGAAATTGTGCTT
CATGTGCTGCATTGTTTACATTCCCTAGCGATTCCTTGCAATAATGTGGAAGTCCTCATGAGTGGCAATG
TCAGGTGTTATAATATTGTGGTGGAAGCTATGAAAGCATTCCCTATGAGTGAAAGAATTCAAGAAGTGAG
TTGCTGTTTGCTCCATAGGCTTACATTAGGTAATTTTTTCAATATCCTGGTATTAAACGAAGTCCATGAG
TTTGTGGTGAAAGCTGTGCAGCAGTACCCAGAGAATGCAGCATTGCAGATCTCAGCGCTCAGCTGTTTGG
CCCTCCTCACTGAGACTATTTTCTTAAATCAAGATTTAGAGGAAAAGAATGAGAATCAAGAGAATGATGA
TGAGGGGGAAGAAGATAAATTGTTTTGGCTGGAAGCCTGTTACAAAGCATTAACGTGGCATAGAAAGAAC
AAGCACGTGCAGGAGGCCGCATGCTGGGCACTAAATAATCTCCTTATGTACCAAAACAGTTTACATGAGA
AGATTGGAGATGAAGATGGCCATTTCCCAGCTCATAGGGAAGTGATGCTCTCCATGCTGATGCATTCTTC
ATCAAAGGAAGTTTTCCAGGCATCTGCGAATGCATTGTCAACTCTCTTAGAACAAAATGTTAATTTCAGA
AAAATACTGTTATCAAAAGGAATACACCTGAATGTTTTGGAGTTAATGCAGAAGCATATACATTCTCCTG
AAGTGGCTGAAAGTGGCTGTAAAATGCTAAATCATCTTTTTGAAGGAAGCAACACTTCCCTGGATATAAT
GGCAGCAGTGGTCCCCAAAATACTAACAGTTATGAAACGTCATGAGACATCATTACCAGTGCAGCTGGAG
GCGCTTCGAGCTATTTTACATTTTATAGTGCCTGGCATGCCAGAAGAATCCAGGGAGGATACAGAATTTC
ATCATAAGCTAAATATGGTTAAAAAACAGTGTTTCAAGAATGATATTCACAAACTGGTCCTAGCAGCTTT
GAACAGGTTCATTGGAAATCCTGGGATTCAGAAATGTGGATTAAAAGTAATTTCTTCTATTGTACATTTT
CCTGATGCATTAGAGATGTTATCCCTGGAAGGTGCTATGGATTCAGTGCTTCACACACTGCAGATGTATC
CAGATGACCAAGAAATTCAGTGTCTGGGTTTAAGTCTTATAGGATACTTGATTACAAAGAAGAATGTGTT
CATAGGAACTGGACATCTGCTGGCAAAAATTCTGGTTTCCAGCTTATACCGATTTAAGGATGTTGCTGAA
ATACAGACTAAAGGATTTCAGACAATCTTAGCAATCCTCAAATTGTCAGCATCTTTTTCTAAGCTGCTGG
TGCATCATTCATTTGACTTAGTAATATTCCATCAAATGTCTTCCAATATCATGGAACAAAAGGATCAACA
GTTTCTAAACCTCTGTTGCAAGTGTTTTGCAAAAGTAGCTATGGATGATTACTTAAAAAATGTGATGCTA
GAGAGAGCGTGTGATCAGAATAACAGCATCATGGTTGAATGCTTGCTTCTATTGGGAGCAGATGCCAATC
AAGCAAAGGAGGGATCTTCTTTAATTTGTCAGGTATGTGAGAAAGAGAGCAGTCCCAAATTGGTGGAACT
CTTACTGAATAGTGGATCTCGTGAACAAGATGTACGAAAAGCGTTGACGATAAGCATTGGGAAAGGTGAC
AGCCAGATCATCAGCTTGCTCTTAAGGAGGCTGGCCCTGGATGTGGCCAACAATAGCATTTGCCTTGGAG
GATTTTGTATAGGAAAAGTTGAACCTTCTTGGCTTGGTCCTTTATTTCCAGATAAGACTTCTAATTTAAG
GAAACAAACAAATATAGCATCTACACTAGCAAGAATGGTGATCAGATATCAGATGAAAAGTGCTGTGGAA
GAAGGAACAGCCTCAGGCAGCGATGGAAATTTTTCTGAAGATGTGCTGTCTAAATTTGATGAAGCGACCT
TTGCTCCTGACTCTTCTATGGACAGTGTGTTTGCTCAAAGTGATGACCTGGATAGTGAAGGAAGTGAAGG
CTCATTTCTTGTGAAAAAGAAATCTAATTCAATTAGTGTAGGAGAATTTTACCGAGATGCCGTATTACAG
CGTTGCTCACCAAATTTGCAAAGACATTCCAATTCCTTGGGGCCCATTTTTGATCATGAAGATTTACTGA
AGCGAAAAAGAAAAATATTATCTTCAGATGATTCACTCAGGTCATCAAAACTTCAATCCCATATGAGGCA
TTCAGACAGCATTTCTTCTCTGGCTTCTGAGAGAGAATATATTACATCACTAGACCTTTCAGCAAATGAA
CTAAGAGATATTGATGCCCTAAGCCAGAAATGCTGTATAAGTGTTCATTTGGAGCATCTTGAAAAGCTGG
AGCTTCACCAGAATGCACTCACGAGCTTTCCACAACAGCTATGTGAAACTCTGAAGAGTTTGACACATTT
GGACTTGCACAGTAATAAATTTACATCATTTCCTTCTTATTTGTTGAAAATGAGTTGTATTGCTAATCTT
GATGTCTCTCGAAATGACATTGGACCCTCAGTGGTTTTAGATCCTACAGTGAAATGTCCAACTCTGAAAC
AGTTTAACCTGTCATATAACCAGCTGTCTTTTGTACCTGAGAACCTCACTGATGTGGTAGAGAAACTGGA
GCAGCTCATTTTAGAAGGAAATAAAATATCAGGGATATGCTCCCCCTTGAGACTGAAGGAACTGAAGATT
TTAAACCTTAGTAAGAACCACATTTCATCCCTATCAGAGAACTTTCTTGAGGCTTGTCCTAAAGTGGAGA
GTTTCAGTGCCAGAATGAATTTTCTTGCTGCTATGCCTTTCTTGCCTCCTTCTATGACAATCCTAAAATT
ATCTCAGAACAAATTTTCCTGTATTCCAGAAGCAATTTTAAATCTTCCACACTTGCGGTCTTTAGATATG
AGCAGCAATGATATTCAGTACCTACCAGGTCCCGCACACTGGAAATCTTTGAACTTAAGGGAACTCTTAT
TTAGCCATAATCAGATCAGCATCTTGGACTTGAGTGAAAAAGCATATTTATGGTCTAGAGTAGAGAAACT
GCATCTTTCTCACAATAAACTGAAAGAGATTCCTCCTGAGATTGGCTGTCTTGAAAATCTGACATCTCTG
GATGTCAGTTACAACTTGGAACTAAGATCCTTTCCCAATGAAATGGGGAAATTAAGCAAAATATGGGATC
TTCCTTTGGATGAACTGCATCTTAACTTTGATTTTAAACATATAGGATGTAAAGCCAAAGACATCATAAG
GTTTCTTCAACAGCGATTAAAAAAGGCTGTGCCTTATAACCGAATGAAACTTATGATTGTGGGAAATACT
GGGAGTGGTAAAACCACCTTATTGCAGCAATTAATGAAAACCAAGAAATCAGATCTTGGAATGCAAAGTG
CCACAGTTGGCATAGATGTGAAAGACTGGCCTATCCAAATAAGAGACAAAAGAAAGAGAGATCTCGTCCT
AAATGTGTGGGATTTTGCAGGTCGTGAGGAATTCTATAGTACTCATCCCCATTTTATGACGCAGCGAGCA
TTGTACCTTGCTGTCTATGACCTCAGCAAGGGACAGGCTGAAGTTGATGCCATGAAGCCTTGGCTCTTCA
ATATAAAGGCTCGCGCTTCTTCTTCCCCTGTGATTCTCGTTGGCACACATTTGGATGTTTCTGATGAGAA
GCAACGCAAAGCCTGCATGAGTAAAATCACCAAGGAACTCCTGAATAAGCGAGGGTTCCCTGCCATACGA
GATTACCACTTTGTGAATGCCACCGAGGAATCTGATGCTTTGGCAAAACTTCGGAAAACCATCATAAACG
AGAGCCTTAATTTCAAGATCCGAGATCAGCTTGTTGTTGGACAGCTGATTCCAGACTGCTATGTAGAACT
TGAAAAAATCATTTTATCGGAGCGTAAAAATGTGCCAATTGAATTTCCCGTAATTGACCGGAAACGATTA
TTACAACTAGTGAGAGAAAATCAGCTGCAGTTAGATGAAAATGAGCTTCCTCACGCAGTTCACTTTCTAA
ATGAATCAGGAGTCCTTCTTCATTTTCAAGACCCAGCACTGCAGTTAAGTGACTTGTACTTTGTGGAACC
CAAGTGGCTTTGTAAAATCATGGCACAGATTTTGACAGTGAAAGTGGAAGGTTGTCCAAAACACCCTAAG
GGCATTATTTCGCGTAGAGATGTGGAAAAATTTCTTTCAAAAAAAAGGAAATTTCCAAAGAACTACATGT
CACAGTATTTTAAGCTCCTAGAAAAATTCCAGATTGCTTTGCCAATAGGAGAAGAATATTTGCTGGTTCC
AAGCAGTTTGTCTGACCACAGGCCTGTGATAGAGCTTCCCCATTGTGAGAACTCTGAAATTATCATCCGA
CTATATGAAATGCCTTATTTTCCAATGGGATTTTGGTCAAGATTAATCAATCGATTACTTGAGATTTCAC
CTTACATGCTTTCAGGGAGAGAACGAGCACTTCGCCCAAACAGAATGTATTGGCGACAAGGCATTTACTT
AAATTGGTCTCCTGAAGCTTATTGTCTGGTAGGATCTGAAGTCTTAGACAATCATCCAGAGAGTTTCTTA
AAAATTACAGTTCCTTCTTGTAGAAAAGGCTGTATTCTTTTGGGCCAAGTTGTGGACCACATTGATTCTC
TCATGGAAGAATGGTTTCCTGGGTTGCTGGAGATTGATATTTGTGGTGAAGGAGAAACTCTGTTGAAGAA
ATGGGCATTATATAGTTTTAATGATGGTGAAGAACATCAAAAAATCTTACTTGATGACTTGATGAAGAAA
GCAGAGGAAGGAGATCTCTTAGTAAATCCAGATCAACCAAGGCTCACCATTCCAATATCTCAGATTGCCC
CTGACTTGATTTTGGCTGACCTGCCTAGAAATATTATGTTGAATAATGATGAGTTGGAATTTGAACAAGC
TCCAGAGTTTCTCCTAGGTGATGGCAGTTTTGGATCAGTTTACCGAGCAGCCTATGAAGGAGAAGAAGTG
GCTGTGAAGATTTTTAATAAACATACATCACTCAGGCTGTTAAGACAAGAGCTTGTGGTGCTTTGCCACC
TCCACCACCCCAGTTTGATATCTTTGCTGGCAGCTGGGATTCGTCCCCGGATGTTGGTGATGGAGTTAGC
CTCCAAGGGTTCCTTGGATCGCCTGCTTCAGCAGGACAAAGCCAGCCTCACTAGAACCCTACAGCACAGG
ATTGCACTCCACGTAGCTGATGGTTTGAGATACCTCCACTCAGCCATGATTATATACCGAGACCTGAAAC
CCCACAATGTGCTGCTTTTCACACTGTATCCCAATGCTGCCATCATTGCAAAGATTGCTGACTACGGCAT
TGCTCAGTACTGCTGTAGAATGGGGATAAAAACATCAGAGGGCACACCAGGGTTTCGTGCACCTGAAGTT
GCCAGAGGAAATGTCATTTATAACCAACAGGCTGATGTTTATTCATTTGGTTTACTACTCTATGACATTT
TGACAACTGGAGGTAGAATAGTAGAGGGTTTGAAGTTTCCAAATGAGTTTGATGAATTAGAAATACAAGG
AAAATTACCTGATCCAGTTAAAGAATATGGTTGTGCCCCATGGCCTATGGTTGAGAAATTAATTAAACAG
TGTTTGAAAGAAAATCCTCAAGAAAGGCCTACTTCTGCCCAGGTCTTTGACATTTTGAATTCAGCTGAAT
TAGTCTGTCTGACGAGACGCATTTTATTACCTAAAAACGTAATTGTTGAATGCATGGTTGCTACACATCA
CAACAGCAGGAATGCAAGCATTTGGCTGGGCTGTGGGCACACCGACAGAGGACAGCTCTCATTTCTTGAC
TTAAATACTGAAGGATACACTTCTGAGGAAGTTGCTGATAGTAGAATATTGTGCTTAGCCTTGGTGCATC
TTCCTGTTGAAAAGGAAAGCTGGATTGTGTCTGGGACACAGTCTGGTACTCTCCTGGTCATCAATACCGA
AGATGGGAAAAAGAGACATACCCTAGAAAAGATGACTGATTCTGTCACTTGTTTGTATTGCAATTCCTTT
TCCAAGCAAAGCAAACAAAAAAATTTTCTTTTGGTTGGAACCGCTGATGGCAAGTTAGCAATTTTTGAAG
ATAAGACTGTTAAGCTTAAAGGAGCTGCTCCTTTGAAGATACTAAATATAGGAAATGTCAGTACTCCATT
GATGTGTTTGAGTGAATCCACAAATTCAACGGAAAGAAATGTAATGTGGGGAGGATGTGGCACAAAGATT
TTCTCCTTTTCTAATGATTTCACCATTCAGAAACTCATTGAGACAAGAACAAGCCAACTGTTTTCTTATG
CAGCTTTCAGTGATTCCAACATCATAACAGTGGTGGTAGACACTGCTCTCTATATTGCTAAGCAAAATAG
CCCTGTTGTGGAAGTGTGGGATAAGAAAACTGAAAAACTCTGTGGACTAATAGACTGCGTGCACTTTTTA
AGGGAGGTAATGGTAAAAGAAAACAAGGAATCAAAACACAAAATGTCTTATTCTGGGAGAGTGAAAACCC
TCTGCCTTCAGAAGAACACTGCTCTTTGGATAGGAACTGGAGGAGGCCATATTTTACTCCTGGATCTTTC
AACTCGTCGACTTATACGTGTAATTTACAACTTTTGTAATTCGGTCAGAGTCATGATGACAGCACAGCTA
GGAAGCCTTAAAAATGTCATGCTGGTATTGGGCTACAACCGGAAAAATACTGAAGGTACACAAAAGCAGA
AAGAGATACAATCTTGCTTGACCGTTTGGGACATCAATCTTCCACATGAAGTGCAAAATTTAGAAAAACA
CATTGAAGTGAGAAAAGAATTAGCTGAAAAAATGAGACGAACATCTGTTGAGTAAACCCAGCTTTCTTGT
ACAAAGTGGTGATCCTCAGGTGCAGGCTGCCTATCAGAAGGTGGTGGCTGGTGTGGCCAATGCCCTGGCT
CACAAATACCACTGAGATCTTTTTCCCTCTGCCAAAAATTATGGGGACATCATGAAGCCCCTTGAGCATC
TGACTTCTGGCTAATAAAGGAAATTTATTTTCATTGCAATAGTGTGTTGGAATTTTTTGTGTCTCTCACT
CGGAAGGACATATGGGAGGGCAAATCATTTAAAACATCAGAATGAGTATTTGGTTTAGAGTTTGGCAACA
TATGCCCATATGCTGGCTGCCATGAACAAAGGTTGGCTATAAAGAGGTCATCAGTATATGAAACAGCCCC
CTGCTGTCCATTCCTTATTCCATAGAAAAGCCTTGACTTGAGGTTAGATTTTTTTTATATTTTGTTTTGT
GTTATTTTTTTCTTTAACATCCCTAAAATTTTCCTTACATGTTTTACTAGCCAGATTTTTCCTCCTCTCC
TGACTACTCCCAGTCATAGCTGTCCCTCTTCTCTTATGGAGATCCCTCGACCTGCAGCCCAAGCTTCGCG
TTGACATTGATTATTGACTAGTTATTAATAGTAATCAATTACGGGGTCATTAGTTCATAGCCCATATATG
GAGTTCCGCGTTACATAACTTACGGTAAATGGCCCGCCTGGCTGACCGCCCAACGACCCCCGCCCATTGA
CGTCAATAATGACGTATGTTCCCATAGTAACGCCAATAGGGACTTTCCATTGACGTCAATGGGTGGAGTA
TTTACGGTAAACTGCCCACTTGGCAGTACATCAAGTGTATCATATGCCAAGTACGCCCCCTATTGACGTC
AATGACGGTAAATGGCCCGCCTGGCATTATGCCCAGTACATGACCTTATGGGACTTTCCTACTTGGCAGT
ACATCTACGTATTAGTCATCGCTATTACCATGGTGATGCGGTTTTGGCAGTACATCAATGGGCGTGGATA
GCGGTTTGACTCACGGGGATTTCCAAGTCTCCACCCCATTGACGTCAATGGGAGTTTGTTTTGGCACCAA
AATCAACGGGACTTTCCAAAATGTCGTAACAACTCCGCCCCATTGACGCAAATGGGCGGTAGGCGTGTAC
GGTGGGAGGTCTATATAAGCAGAGCTCTCTGGCTAACTAGAGAACCCACTGCGCCACCATGACCGAGTAC
AAGCCCACGGTGCGCCTCGCCACCCGCGACGACGTCCCCAGGGCCGTACGCACCCTCGCCGCCGCGTTCG
CCGACTACCCCGCCACGCGCCACACCGTCGATCCGGACCGCCACATCGAGCGGGTCACCGAGCTGCAAGA
ACTCTTCCTCACGCGCGTCGGGCTCGACATCGGCAAGGTGTGGGTCGCGGACGACGGCGCCGCGGTGGCG
GTCTGGACCACGCCGGAGAGCGTCGAAGCGGGGGCGGTGTTCGCCGAGATCGGCCCGCGCATGGCCGAGT
TGAGCGGTTCCCGGCTGGCCGCGCAGCAACAGATGGAAGGCCTCCTGGCGCCGCACCGGCCCAAGGAGCC
CGCGTGGTTCCTGGCCACCGTCGGCGTCTCGCCCGACCACCAGGGCAAGGGTCTGGGCAGCGCCGTCGTG
CTCCCCGGAGTGGAGGCGGCCGAGCGCGCCGGGGTGCCCGCCTTCCTGGAGACCTCCGCGCCCCGCAACC
TCCCCTTCTACGAGCGGCTCGGCTTCACCGTCACCGCCGACGTCGAGGTGCCCGAAGGACCGCGCACCTG
GTGCATGACCCGCAAGCCCGGTGCCTGACTCGAGTCTAGAGGGCCCGTTTAAACCCGCTGATCAGCCTCG
ACTGTGCCTTCTAGTTGCCAGCCATCTGTTGTTTGCCCCTCCCCCGTGCCTTCCTTGACCCTGGAAGGTG
CCACTCCCACTGTCCTTTCCTAATAAAATGAGGAAATTGCATCGCATTGTCTGAGTAGGTGTCATTCTAT
TCTGGGGGGTGGGGTGGGGCAGGACAGCAAGGGGGAGGATTGGGAAGACAATAGCAGGCATGCTGGGGAT
GCGGTGGGCTCTATGGCTCGAGTTAATTAACGAGAGCATAATATTGATATGTGCCAAAGTTGTTTCTGAC
TGACTAATAAGTATAATTTGTTTCTATTATGTATAGGTTAAGCTAATTACTTATTTTATAATACAACATG
ACTGTTTTTAAAGTACAAAATAAGTTTATTTTTGTAAAAGAGAGAATGTTTAAAAGTTTTGTTACTTTAT
AGAAGAAATTTTGAGTTTTTGTTTTTTTTTAATAAATAAATAAACATAAATAAATTGTTTGTTGAATTTA
TTATTAGTATGTAAGTGTAAATATAATAAAACTTAATATCTATTCAAATTAATAAATAAACCTCGATATA
CAGACCGATAAAACACATGCGTCAATTTTACGCATGATTATCTTTAACGTACGTCACAATATGATTATCT
TTCTAGGGTTAAATAATAGTTTCTAATTTTTTTATTATTCAGCCTGCTGTCGTGAATACCGAGCTCCAAT
TCGCCCTATAGTGAGTCGTATTACAATTCACTGGCCGTCGTTTTACAACGTCGTGACTGGGAAAACCCTG
GCGTTACCCAACTTAATCGCCTTGCAGCACATCCCCCTTTCGCCAGCTGGCGTAATAGCGAAGAGGCCCG
CACCGATCGCCCTTCCCAACAGTTGCGCAGCCTGAATGGCGAATGGG
[124 nt withheld, positions 12788-12911]
C
[91 nt withheld, positions 12913-13003]
A
[49 nt withheld, positions 13005-13053]
CCTTTGACGTTGGAGTCCACGTTCTTT
[37 nt withheld, positions 13081-13117]
ACCCTATCTCGGTCTATTCTTTTGATTTATAAGGGATTTTGCCGATTTCGGCCTATTGGTTAAAAAATGA
GCTGATTTAACAAAAATTTAACGCGAATTTTAACAAAATATTAACGCTTACAATTTAGGTGGCACTTTTC
GGGGAAATGTGCGCGGAACCCCTATTTGTTTATTTTTCTAAATACATTCAAATATGTATCCGCTCATGAG
ACAATAACCCTGATAAATGCTTCAATAATATTGAAAAAGGAAGAGTATGAGTATTCAACATTTCCGTGTC
GCCCTTATTCCCTTTTTTGCGGCATTTTGCCTTCCTGTTTTTGCTCACCCAGAAACGCTGGTGAAAGTAA
AAGATGCTGAAGATCAGTTGGGTGCACGAGTGGGTTACATCGAACTGGATCTCAACAGCGGTAAGATCCT
TGAGAGTTTTCGCCCCGAAGAACGTTTTCCAATGATGAGCACTTTTAAAGTTCTGCTATGTGGCGCGGTA
TTATCCCGTATTGACGCCGGGCAAGAGCAACTCGGTCGCCGCATACACTATTCTCAGAATGACTTGGTTG
AGTACTCACCAGTCACAGAAAAGCATCTTACGGATGGCATGACAGTAAGAGAATTATGCAGTGCTGCCAT
AACCATGAGTGATAACACTGCGGCCAACTTACTTCTGACAACGATCGGAGGACCGAAGGAGCTAACCGCT
TTTTTGCACAACATGGGGGATCATGTAACTCGCCTTGATCGTTGGGAACCGGAGCTGAATGAAGCCATAC
CAAACGACGAGCGTGACACCACGATGCCTGTAGCAATGGCAACAACGTTGCGCAAACTATTAACTGGCGA
ACTACTTACTCTAGCTTCCCGGCAACAATTAATAGACTGGATGGAGGCGGATAAAGTTGCAGGACCACTT
CTGCGCTCGGCCCTTCCGGCTGGCTGGTTTATTGCTGATAAATCTGGAGCCGGTGAGCGTGGGTCTCGCG
GTATCATTGCAGCACTGGGGCCAGATGGTAAGCCCTCCCGTATCGTAGTTATCTACACGACGGGGAGTCA
GGCAACTATGGATGAACGAAATAGACAGATCGCTGAGATAGGTGCCTCACTGATTAAGCATTGGTAACTG
TCAGACCAAGTTTACTCATATATACTTTAGATTGATTTAAAACTTCATTTTTAATTTAAAAGGATCTAGG
TGAAGATCCTTTTTGATAATCTCATGACCAAAATCCCTTAACGTGAGTTTTCGTTCCACTGAGCGTCAGA
CCCCGTAGAAAAGATCAAAGGATCTTCTTGAGATCCTTTTTTTCTGCGCGTAATCTGCTGCTTGCAAACA
AAAAAACCACCGCTACCAGCGGTGGTTTGTTTGCCGGATCAAGAGCTACCAACTCTTTTTCCGAAGGTAA
CTGGCTTCAGCAGAGCGCAGATACCAAATACTGTTCTTCTAGTGTAGCCGTAGTTAGGCCACCACTTCAA
GAACTCTGTAGCACCGCCTACATACCTCGCTCTGCTAATCCTGTTACCAGTGGCTGCTGCCAGTGGCGAT
AAGTCGTGTCTTACCGGGTTGGACTCAAGACGATAGTTACCGGATAAGGCGCAGCGGTCGGGCTGAACGG
GGGGTTCGTGCACACAGCCCAGCTTGGAGCGAACGACCTACACCGAACTGAGATACCTACAGCGTGAGCT
ATGAGAAAGCGCCACGCTTCCCGAAGGGAGAAAGGCGGACAGGTATCCGGTAAGCGGCAGGGTCGGAACA
GGAGAGCGCACGAGGGAGCTTCCAGGGGGAAACGCCTGGTATCTTTATAGTCCTGTCGGGTTTCGCCACC
TCTGACTTGAGCGTCGATTTTTGTGATGCTCGTCAGGGGGGCGGAGCCTATGGAAAAACGCCAGCAACGC
GGCCTTTTTACGGTTCCTGGCCTTTTGCTGGCCTTTTGCTCACATGTTCTTTCCTGCGTTATCCCCTGAT
TCTGTGGATAACCGTATTACCGCCTTTGAGTGAGCTGATACCGCTCGCCGCAGCCGAACGACCGAGCGCA
GCGAGTCAGTGAGCGAGGAAGCGGAAGAGCGCCCAATACGCAAACCGCCTCTCCCCGCGCGTTGGCCGAT
TCATTAATGCAGCTGGCACGACAGGTTTCCCGACTGGAAAGCGGGCAGTGAGCGCAACGCAATTAATGTG
AGTTAGCTCACTCATTAGGCACCCCAGGCTTTACACTTTATGCTTCCGGCTCGTATGTTGTGTGGAATTG
TGAGCGGATAACAATTTCACACAGGAAACAGCTATGACCATGATTACGCCAAGCTCGAAATTAACCCTCA
CTAAAGGGAACAAAAGCTGGTACCTCGCGCGACTTGGTTTGCCATTCTTTAGCGCGCGTCGCGTCACACA
GCTTGGCCACAATGTGGTTTTTGTCAAACGAAGATTCTATGACGTGTTTAAAGTTTAGGTCGAGTAAAGC
GCAAATCTTTT
Features (pLannotate 1.2.2; 26 found; start..end, strand, type, name):
    316..336     +  protein_bind   attB4: mutant version of attB; core recombination site for the Gateway® BP reaction BP Clonase™
    356..567     +  promoter       EF-1α core promoter: core promoter for human elongation factor EF-1α
    568..677     +  intron         EF-1α intron A (fragment): intron upstream of the start codon of human EF-1α
   1303..1506    +  intron         EF-1α intron A: truncated intron upstream of the start codon of human EF-1α
   1515..1539    +  protein_bind   attB1: mutant version of attB; recombination site for the Gateway® BP reaction BP Clonase™
   1549..2433    +  CDS            HaloTag®: modified bacterial dehalogenase that forms covalent bonds with chloroalkane derivatives
   2488..10062   +  CDS            LRRK2: LRRK2_HUMAN - Also known as PARK8. Experimental evidence at protein level: Swiss-Prot protein existence level 1. Serine/threonine-protein kinase which phosphorylates a broad range of proteins involved in multiple processes such as neuronal plasticity, autophagy, and vesicle trafficking (PubMed:20949042, PubMed:22012985, PubMed:26824392, PubMed:29125462, PubMed:28720718, PubMed:29127255, PubMed:30398148, PubMed:29212815, PubMed:30635421, PubMed:21850687, PubMed:23395371, PubMed:17114044, PubMed:24687852, PubMed:26014385, PubMed:25201882). Is a key regulator of RAB GTPases by regulating the GTP/
  10066..10090   -  protein_bind   attB2: mutant version of attB; recombination site for the Gateway® BP reaction BP Clonase™
  10094..10162   +  CDS            HBB (fragment): HBB_PONPY - Experimental evidence at transcript level: Swiss-Prot protein existence level 2. Involved in oxygen transport from the lung to the various peripheral tissues. From Pongo pygmaeus (Bornean orangutan).
  10233..10288   +  polyA_signal   β-globin poly(A) signal: rabbit β-globin polyadenylation signal (Gil and Proudfoot, 1987)
  10643..11022   +  enhancer       CMV enhancer: human cytomegalovirus immediate early enhancer
  11023..11226   +  promoter       CMV promoter: human cytomegalovirus (CMV) immediate early promoter
  11259..11858   +  CDS            PuroR: puromycin N-acetyltransferase; pac from Streptomyces alboniger; confers resistance to puromycin
  11902..12126   +  polyA_signal   bGH poly(A) signal: bovine growth hormone polyadenylation signal
  12605..12623   -  promoter       T7 promoter: promoter for bacteriophage T7 RNA polymerase
  12626..12783   +  CDS            lacZα (fragment): LacZα fragment of β-galactosidase; lacZ fragment
  12788..13216   +  rep_origin     f1 ori (sequence partly withheld): f1 bacteriophage origin of replication; arrow indicates direction of (+) strand synthesis
  13269..13373   +  promoter       AmpR promoter: bla
  13374..14234   +  CDS            AmpR: β-lactamase; bla; confers resistance to ampicillin, carbenicillin, and related antibiotics
  14405..14993   +  rep_origin     ori: high-copy-number ColE1/pMB1/pBR322/pUC origin of replication
  15176..15268   +  CDS            lacI (fragment): lac repressor; lacI; The lac repressor binds to the lac operator to inhibit transcription in E. coli. This inhibition can be relieved by adding lactose or isopropyl-β-D-thiogalactopyranoside (IPTG).
  15281..15302   +  protein_bind   CAP binding site: CAP binding activates transcription in the presence of cAMP. E. coli catabolite activator protein
  15317..15347   +  promoter       lac promoter: promoter for the E. coli lac operon
  15351..15373   +  protein_bind   lac operator (fragment): The lac repressor binds to the lac operator to inhibit transcription in E. coli. This inhibition can be relieved by adding lactose or isopropyl-β-D-thiogalactopyranoside (IPTG). lac repressor encoded by lacI
  15416..15434   +  promoter       T3 promoter: promoter for bacteriophage T3 RNA polymerase
  15451..4       -  CDS            FP (fragment) (across the origin): FP25_NPVAC - Experimental evidence at protein level: Swiss-Prot protein existence level 1. From Autographa californica nuclear polyhedrosis virus (AcMNPV).
