[The description below was written by a language model from this plasmid's Addgene catalogue record and pLannotate feature annotations shown in this document.]
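Description:
pPB-EF1A-HALO-hLRRK2 (LIR1+2 mutant) is a 15.6 kb mammalian expression plasmid built on a commercial piggyBac transposon backbone (pPB-EF1A) and made by gene synthesis. It is designed for stable expression of a tagged, mutated form of human LRRK2, the Parkinson's disease-linked serine/threonine kinase that regulates RAB GTPases. In bacteria it is maintained through a high-copy ColE1/pUC-type origin and selected with ampicillin via the β-lactamase gene. The backbone also carries an f1 origin and remnants of a lacZα/lac promoter cloning region flanked by T7 and T3 promoters.

The main expression unit uses the human EF-1α core promoter with its intron A to drive an open reading frame in which HaloTag is fused to the N terminus of full-length LRRK2, followed by a rabbit β-globin polyadenylation signal. HaloTag is a modified dehalogenase that bonds covalently to chloroalkane ligands, allowing fluorescent labelling or capture of the fusion protein. Gateway attB4, attB1 and attB2 sites bracket the promoter and coding modules, reflecting the modular assembly of the vector. The LRRK2 sequence carries substitutions in two LC3-interacting region motifs (WEVL to AEVA and WTFI to ATFA), which replace the key hydrophobic residues of each motif and would be expected to disrupt binding to ATG8-family proteins such as GABARAP.

A separate CMV enhancer/promoter–PuroR–bGH poly(A) cassette provides puromycin selection in mammalian cells. Co-delivery with piggyBac transposase is intended to integrate the cargo into the genome. The transposon terminal repeats are not explicitly annotated in the feature table, although a baculovirus-derived fragment spanning the sequence origin probably reflects piggyBac-associated flanking sequence. The construct suits studies of how LIR-dependent interactions contribute to LRRK2 recruitment and activation at lysosomes.
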