Addgene plasmid #229744: pPB-EF1A-HALO-hLRRK2 (LIR1+2 mutant WEVL -> AEVA / WTFI -> ATFA)
Purpose: Expresses Halo tagged human LRRK2 with LIR1 and LIR2 point mutations in mammalian cells. Stable expression with piggybac transposase.
Depositing lab: Shawn Ferguson. Depositing organization: Yale University. Publication: A STING-CASM-GABARAP pathway activates LRRK2 at lysosomes. Bentley-DeSousa A, Roczniak-Ferguson A, Ferguson SM. J Cell Biol. 2025 Feb 3;224(2):e202310150. doi: 10.1083/jcb.202310150. Epub 2025 Jan 15. PubMed 39812709.
Backbone
  Vector backbone: pPB-EF1A
  Backbone manufacturer: Vectorbuilder
  Vector type: Mammalian Expression
  Selectable markers: Puromycin
Growth in bacteria
  Bacterial resistance: Ampicillin, 100 μg/mL
  Growth temperature: 37°C
  Growth strain: NEB Stable
  Copy number: Unknown
Gene/Insert
  Gene/Insert name: LRRK2
  Species: H. sapiens (human)
  Mutation: LIR1+2 mutant WEVL -> AEVA / WTFI -> ATFA
  Entrez Gene: LRRK2 (a.k.a. AURA17, DARDARIN, PARK8, RIPK7, ROCO2)
  Promoter: EF1A
  Tag / fusion protein: Halo (N terminal on insert)
  Cloning method: Gene Synthesis
  Sequencing primers: 5′ TCAAGCCTCAGACAGTGGTTC; 3′ TTTTGGCAGAGGGAAAAAGA
Terms and licenses: Academic/Nonprofit Terms; Industry Terms: Not Available to Industry
How to cite: pPB-EF1A-HALO-hLRRK2 (LIR1+2 mutant WEVL -> AEVA / WTFI -> ATFA) was a gift from Shawn Ferguson (Addgene plasmid # 229744 ; http://n2t.net/addgene:229744 ; RRID:Addgene_229744)
